Addgene plasmid #105022: pKLV2-U6gRNA5(Apc-g1)-PGKpuroBFP-W
Purpose: Lentiviral gRNA plasmid targeting mouse Apc , co-expression of TagBFP
Depositing lab: Kosuke Yusa. Depositing organization: Wellcome Sanger Institute. Publication: Genome-wide CRISPR-KO Screen Uncovers mTORC1-Mediated Gsk3 Regulation in Naive Pluripotency Maintenance and Dissolution. Li M, Yu JSL, Tilgner K, Ong SH, Koike-Yusa H, Yusa K. Cell Rep. 2018 Jul 10;24(2):489-502. doi: 10.1016/j.celrep.2018.06.027. PubMed 29996108.
Backbone
  Vector backbone: pKLV2-U6gRNA5(BbsI)-PGKpuroBFP-W
  Backbone manufacturer: Yusa Lab
  Vector type: Mammalian Expression, Lentiviral, CRISPR
  Selectable markers: Puromycin
Growth in bacteria
  Bacterial resistance: Ampicillin, 100 μg/mL
  Growth temperature: 37°C
  Growth strain: NEB Stable
  Copy number: High Copy
Gene/Insert
  Gene/Insert name: Apc
  gRNA/shRNA sequence: GTATTGTTGGGAAATTCCCG
  Species: M. musculus (mouse)
  Entrez Gene: Apc (a.k.a. CC1, Min, mAPC)
  Promoter: U6
  Cloning method: Restriction Enzyme; 5′ cloning site BbsI (destroyed during cloning); 3′ cloning site BbsI (destroyed during cloning)
  Sequencing primers: 5′ LKO.1 5'
Terms and licenses: Academic/Nonprofit Terms; Industry Terms: Not Available to Industry
How to cite: pKLV2-U6gRNA5(Apc-g1)-PGKpuroBFP-W was a gift from Kosuke Yusa (Addgene plasmid # 105022 ; http://n2t.net/addgene:105022 ; RRID:Addgene_105022)
