[The description below was written by a language model from this plasmid's Addgene catalogue record and pLannotate feature annotations shown in this document.]
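Description:
pKLV2-U6gRNA5(Apc-g1)-PGKpuroBFP-W is a lentiviral CRISPR guide RNA vector that delivers a single gRNA against mouse Apc together with a puromycin/blue-fluorescence marker. It derives from the pKLV2-U6gRNA5(BbsI)-PGKpuroBFP-W backbone; the guide was inserted between two BbsI sites that were destroyed in cloning. In bacteria the 8.65 kb plasmid is maintained by a high-copy ColE1/pUC-type origin and selected with ampicillin through β-lactamase. The backbone also carries an f1 origin, lacZα/lac promoter remnants and T7 and T3 promoters, typical of a phagemid-derived cloning vector.

The viral genome is transcribed from a CMV enhancer/promoter fused to a truncated HIV-1 5' LTR, followed by the Ψ packaging signal with a partial gag sequence, the Rev response element for Rev-dependent nuclear export, and the cPPT/CTS. Downstream, a human U6 RNA polymerase III promoter drives the Apc-targeting spacer joined to a Streptococcus pyogenes Cas9 scaffold (annotated as a tracrRNA fragment). A mouse PGK promoter then expresses puromycin N-acetyltransferase and TagBFP. The short gap between these two coding sequences suggests a linked, co-expressed arrangement, though the linker is not annotated. A WPRE enhances transcript expression, and the cassette ends in a truncated 3' LTR (labelled as a 5' LTR by the annotation software) and a bGH polyadenylation signal.

The plasmid encodes no Cas9, so it must be used in cells that supply the nuclease separately. After packaging and transduction, cells can be selected with puromycin or tracked and sorted by blue fluorescence. The associated work concerns CRISPR knockout screening of naive pluripotency regulation, where a single-gene guide like this one would serve to disrupt Apc individually.
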