Features (pLannotate 1.2.2; 28 found; start..end, strand, type, name):
     30..458     -  rep_origin     f1 ori (sequence partly withheld): f1 bacteriophage origin of replication; arrow indicates direction of (+) strand synthesis
    463..618     -  CDS            lacZα (fragment): LacZα fragment of β-galactosidase; lacZ fragment
    626..644     +  promoter       T7 promoter: promoter for bacteriophage T7 RNA polymerase
    658..958     +  enhancer       CMV enhancer: human cytomegalovirus immediate early enhancer
    959..1158    +  promoter       CMV promoter: human cytomegalovirus (CMV) immediate early promoter
   1176..1356    +  LTR            5' LTR (truncated): truncated 5' long terminal repeat (LTR) from HIV-1
   1403..1528    +  misc_feature   HIV-1 Ψ: packaging signal of human immunodeficiency virus type 1
   1512..1850    +  CDS            HIV-1 gag (fragment): gag protein from human immunodeficiency virus 1; gag
   2027..2260    +  misc_feature   RRE: The Rev response element (RRE) of HIV-1 allows for Rev-dependent mRNA export from the nucleus to the cytoplasm.
   2637..2737    +  CDS            Rev (fragment): human immunodeficiency virus 1 (HIV-1) Rev protein; rev; enhances nuclear export of unspliced and incompletely spliced viral mRNAs
   2787..2904    +  misc_feature   cPPT/CTS: central polypurine tract and central termination sequence of HIV-1
   2979..3219    +  promoter       U6 promoter: RNA polymerase III promoter for human U6 snRNA
   3267..3334    +  misc_RNA       tracrRNA (fragment): trans-activating CRISPR RNA for the Streptococcus pyogenes CRISPR/Cas9 system
   3357..3856    +  promoter       PGK promoter: mouse phosphoglycerate kinase 1 promoter
   3896..4492    +  CDS            PuroR (fragment): puromycin N-acetyltransferase; pac from Streptomyces; confers resistance to puromycin
   4565..5263    +  CDS            TagBFP: TagBFP is a basic (constitutively fluorescent) blue fluorescent protein published in 2008, derived from Entacmaea quadricolor. It is reported to be a very rapidly-maturing monomer with very low acid sensitivity.
   5275..5861    +  misc_feature   WPRE: woodchuck hepatitis virus posttranscriptional regulatory element
   5855..6001    +  CDS            nef (fragment): NEF_HV1LA - Experimental evidence at protein level: Swiss-Prot protein existence level 1. Extracellular Nef protein targets CD4(+) T-lymphocytes for apoptosis by interacting with CXCR4 surface receptors. From Human immunodeficiency virus type 1 group M subtype B (isolate Lai) (HIV-1).
   6009..6187    +  LTR            5' LTR (truncated): truncated 5' long terminal repeat (LTR) from HIV-1
   6213..6324    +  polyA_signal   bGH poly(A) signal: bovine growth hormone polyadenylation signal
   6463..6481    -  promoter       T3 promoter: promoter for bacteriophage T3 RNA polymerase
   6526..6542    -  protein_bind   lac operator: The lac repressor binds to the lac operator to inhibit transcription in E. coli. This inhibition can be relieved by adding lactose or isopropyl-β-D-thiogalactopyranoside (IPTG). lac repressor encoded by lacI
   6550..6580    -  promoter       lac promoter: promoter for the E. coli lac operon
   6595..6616    -  protein_bind   CAP binding site: CAP binding activates transcription in the presence of cAMP. E. coli catabolite activator protein
   6629..6721    -  CDS            lacI (fragment): lac repressor; lacI; The lac repressor binds to the lac operator to inhibit transcription in E. coli. This inhibition can be relieved by adding lactose or isopropyl-β-D-thiogalactopyranoside (IPTG).
   6904..7492    -  rep_origin     ori: high-copy-number ColE1/pMB1/pBR322/pUC origin of replication
   7663..8523    -  CDS            AmpR: β-lactamase; bla; confers resistance to ampicillin, carbenicillin, and related antibiotics
   8524..8628    -  promoter       AmpR promoter: bla
>Addgene plasmid #105022 | pKLV2-U6gRNA5(Apc-g1)-PGKpuroBFP-W | addgene full sequence | sequence record 207348 | Addgene NGS Result
CTAAATTGTAAGCGTTAATATTTTGTTAAAATTCGCGTTAAATTTTTGTTAAATCAGCTCATTTTTTAAC
CAATAGGCCGAAATCGGCAAAATCCCTTATAAATCAAAAGAATAGACCGAGATAGGGT
[37 nt withheld, positions 129-165]
AAAGAACGTGGACTCCAACGTCAAAGG
[49 nt withheld, positions 193-241]
T
[91 nt withheld, positions 243-333]
G
[124 nt withheld, positions 335-458]
CCCATTCGCCATTCAGGCTGCGCAACTGTTGGGAAGGGCGATCGGTGCGGGCCTCTTCGCTATTACGCCA
GCTGGCGAAAGGGGGATGTGCTGCAAGGCGATTAAGTTGGGTAACGCCAGGGTTTTCCCAGTCACGACGT
TGTAAAACGACGGCCAGTGAGCGCGCGTAATACGACTCACTATAGGGCGAATTGACTAGTACATAACTTA
CGGTAAATGGCCCGCCTGGCTGACCGCCCAACGACCCCCGCCCATTGACGTCAATAATGACGTATGTTCC
CATAGTAACGCCAATAGGGACTTTCCATTGACGTCAATGGGTGGAGTATTTACGGTAAACTGCCCACTTG
GCAGTACATCAAGTGTATCATATGCCAAGTACGCCCCCTATTGACGTCAATGACGGTAAATGGCCCGCCT
GGCATTATGCCCAGTACATGACCTTATGGGACTTTCCTACTTGGCAGTACATCTACGTATTAGTCATCGC
TATTACCATGGTGATGCGGTTTTGGCAGTACATCAATGGGCGTGGATAGCGGTTTGACTCACGGGGATTT
CCAAGTCTCCACCCCATTGACGTCAATGGGAGTTTGTTTTGGCACCAAAATCAACGGGACTTTCCAAAAT
GTCGTAACAACTCCGCCCCATTGACGCAAATGGGCGGTAGGCGTGTACGGTGGGAGGTCTATATAAGCAG
CGCGTTTTGCCTGTACTGGGTCTCTCTGGTTAGACCAGATCTGAGCCTGGGAGCTCTCTGGCTAACTAGG
GAACCCACTGCTTAAGCCTCAATAAAGCTTGCCTTGAGTGCTTCAAGTAGTGTGTGCCCGTCTGTTGTGT
GACTCTGGTAACTAGAGATCCCTCAGACCCTTTTAGTCAGTGTGGAAAATCTCTAGCAGTGGCGCCCGAA
CAGGGACTTGAAAGCGAAAGGGAAACCAGAGGAGCTCTCTCGACGCAGGACTCGGCTTGCTGAAGCGCGC
ACGGCAAGAGGCGAGGGGCGGCGACTGGTGAGTACGCCAAAAATTTTGACTAGCGGAGGCTAGAAGGAGA
GAGATGGGTGCGAGAGCGTCAGTATTAAGCGGGGGAGAATTAGATCGCGATGGGAAAAAATTCGGTTAAG
GCCAGGGGGAAAGAAAAAATATAAATTAAAACATATAGTATGGGCAAGCAGGGAGCTAGAACGATTCGCA
GTTAATCCTGGCCTGTTAGAAACATCAGAAGGCTGTAGACAAATACTGGGACAGCTACAACCATCCCTTC
AGACAGGATCAGAAGAACTTAGATCATTATATAATACAGTAGCAACCCTCTATTGTGTGCATCAAAGGAT
AGAGATAAAAGACACCAAGGAAGCTTTAGACAAGATAGAGGAAGAGCAAAACAAAAGTAAGACCACCGCA
CAGCAAGCGGCCGGCCGCGCTGATCTTCAGACCTGGAGGAGGAGATATGAGGGACAATTGGAGAAGTGAA
TTATATAAATATAAAGTAGTAAAAATTGAACCATTAGGAGTAGCACCCACCAAGGCAAAGAGAAGAGTGG
TGCAGAGAGAAAAAAGAGCAGTGGGAATAGGAGCTTTGTTCCTTGGGTTCTTGGGAGCAGCAGGAAGCAC
TATGGGCGCAGCGTCAATGACGCTGACGGTACAGGCCAGACAATTATTGTCTGGTATAGTGCAGCAGCAG
AACAATTTGCTGAGGGCTATTGAGGCGCAACAGCATCTGTTGCAACTCACAGTCTGGGGCATCAAGCAGC
TCCAGGCAAGAATCCTGGCTGTGGAAAGATACCTAAAGGATCAACAGCTCCTGGGGATTTGGGGTTGCTC
TGGAAAACTCATTTGCACCACTGCTGTGCCTTGGAATGCTAGTTGGAGTAATAAATCTCTGGAACAGATT
TGGAATCACACGACCTGGATGGAGTGGGACAGAGAAATTAACAATTACACAAGCTTAATACACTCCTTAA
TTGAAGAATCGCAAAACCAGCAAGAAAAGAATGAACAAGAATTATTGGAATTAGATAAATGGGCAAGTTT
GTGGAATTGGTTTAACATAACAAATTGGCTGTGGTATATAAAATTATTCATAATGATAGTAGGAGGCTTG
GTAGGTTTAAGAATAGTTTTTGCTGTACTTTCTATAGTGAATAGAGTTAGGCAGGGATATTCACCATTAT
CGTTTCAGACCCACCTCCCAACCCCGAGGGGACCCGACAGGCCCGAAGGAATAGAAGAAGAAGGTGGAGA
GAGAGACAGAGACAGATCCATTCGATTAGTGAACGGATCGGCACTGCGTGCGCCAATTCTGCAGACAAAT
GGCAGTATTCATCCACAATTTTAAAAGAAAAGGGGGGATTGGGGGGTACAGTGCAGGGGAAAGAATAGTA
GACATAATAGCAACAGACATACAAACTAAAGAATTACAAAAACAAATTACAAAAATTCAAAATTTTCGGG
TTTATTACAGGGACAGCAGAGATCCAGTTTGGTTAGTACCGGGCCCTACGCGTCCAAGGTCGGGCAGGAA
GAGGGCCTATTTCCCATGATTCCTTCATATTTGCATATACGATACAAGGCTGTTAGAGAGATAATTAGAA
TTAATTTGACTGTAAACACAAAGATATTAGTACAAAATACGTGACGTAGAAAGTAATAATTTCTTGGGTA
GTTTGCAGTTTTAAAATTATGTTTTAAAATGGACTATCATATGCTTACCGTAACTTGAAAGTATTTCGAT
TTCTTGGCTTTATATATCTTGTGGAAAGGACGAAACACCGGTATTGTTGGGAAATTCCCGGTTTAAGAGC
TATGCTGGAAACAGCATAGCAAGTTTAAATAAGGCTAGTCCGTTATCAACTTGAAAAAGTGGCACCGAGT
CGGTGCTTTTTTTGGATCCAATTCTACCGGGTAGGGGAGGCGCTTTTCCCAAGGCAGTCTGGAGCATGCG
CTTTAGCAGCCCCGCTGGGCACTTGGCGCTACACAAGTGGCCTCTGGCCTCGCACACATTCCACATCCAC
CGGTAGGCGCCAACCGGCTCCGTTCTTTGGTGGCCCCTTCGCGCCACCTTCTACTCCTCCCCTAGTCAGG
AAGTTCCCCCCCGCCCCGCAGCTCGCGTCGTGCAGGACGTGACAAATGGAAGTAGCACGTCTCACTAGTC
TCGTGCAGATGGACAGCACCGCTGAGCAATGGAAGCGGGTAGGCCTTTGGGGCAGCGGCCAATAGCAGCT
TTGCTCCTTCGCTTTCTGGGCTCAGAGGCTGGGAAGGGGTGGGTCCGGGGGCGGGCTCAGGGGCGGGCTC
AGGGGCGGGGCGGGCGCCCGAAGGTCCTCCGGAGGCCCGGCATTCTGCACGCTTCAAAAGCGCACGTCTG
CCGCGCTGTTCTCCTCTTCCTCATCTCCGGGCCTTTCGACCTGCATCCATCTAGATCTCGAGCAGCTGAA
GCTTACCATGACCGAGTACAAGCCCACGGTGCGCCTCGCCACCCGCGACGACGTCCCCAGGGCCGTACGC
ACCCTCGCCGCCGCGTTCGCCGACTACCCCGCCACGCGCCACACCGTCGATCCGGACCGCCACATCGAGC
GGGTCACCGAGCTGCAAGAACTCTTCCTCACGCGCGTCGGGCTCGACATCGGCAAGGTGTGGGTCGCGGA
CGACGGCGCCGCGGTGGCGGTCTGGACCACGCCGGAGAGCGTCGAAGCGGGGGCGGTGTTCGCCGAGATC
GGCCCGCGCATGGCCGAGTTGAGCGGTTCCCGGCTGGCCGCGCAGCAACAGATGGAAGGCCTCCTGGCGC
CGCACCGGCCCAAGGAGCCCGCGTGGTTCCTGGCCACCGTCGGCGTCTCGCCCGACCACCAGGGCAAGGG
TCTGGGCAGCGCCGTCGTGCTCCCCGGAGTGGAGGCGGCCGAGCGCGCCGGGGTGCCCGCCTTCCTGGAG
ACCTCCGCGCCCCGCAACCTCCCCTTCTACGAGCGGCTCGGCTTCACCGTCACCGCCGACGTCGAGGTGC
CCGAAGGACCGCGCACCTGGTGCATGACCCGCAAGCCCGGTGCCGGCGGCGGGTCCGGAGGAGAGGGCAG
AGGAAGTCTCCTAACATGCGGTGACGTGGAGGAGAATCCTGGCCCAATGAGCGAGCTGATTAAGGAGAAC
ATGCACATGAAGCTGTACATGGAGGGCACCGTGGACAACCATCACTTCAAGTGCACATCCGAGGGCGAAG
GCAAGCCCTACGAGGGCACCCAGACCATGAGAATCAAGGTGGTCGAGGGCGGCCCTCTCCCCTTCGCCTT
CGACATCCTGGCTACTAGCTTCCTCTACGGCAGCAAGACCTTCATCAACCACACCCAGGGCATCCCCGAC
TTCTTCAAGCAGTCCTTCCCTGAGGGCTTCACATGGGAGAGAGTCACCACATACGAGGACGGGGGCGTGC
TGACCGCTACCCAGGACACCAGCCTCCAGGACGGCTGCCTCATCTACAACGTCAAGATCAGAGGGGTGAA
CTTCACATCCAACGGCCCTGTGATGCAGAAGAAAACACTCGGCTGGGAGGCCTTCACCGAGACGCTGTAC
CCCGCTGACGGCGGCCTGGAAGGCAGAAACGACATGGCCCTGAAGCTCGTGGGCGGGAGCCATCTGATCG
CAAACATCAAGACCACATATAGATCCAAGAAACCCGCTAAGAACCTCAAGATGCCTGGCGTCTACTATGT
GGACTACAGACTGGAAAGAATCAAGGAGGCCAACAACGAGACCTACGTCGAGCAGCACGAGGTGGCAGTG
GCCAGATACTGCGACCTCCCTAGCAAACTGGGGCACAAGCTTAATTGAGCGGCCGCTCAACCTCTGGATT
ACAAAATTTGTGAAAGATTGACTGGTATTCTTAACTATGTTGCTCCTTTTACGCTATGTGGATACGCTGC
TTTAATGCCTTTGTATCATGCTATTGCTTCCCGTATGGCTTTCATTTTCTCCTCCTTGTATAAATCCTGG
TTGCTGTCTCTTTATGAGGAGTTGTGGCCCGTTGTCAGGCAACGTGGCGTGGTGTGCACTGTGTTTGCTG
ACGCAACCCCCACTGGTTGGGGCATTGCCACCACCTGTCAGCTCCTTTCCGGGACTTTCGCTTTCCCCCT
CCCTATTGCCACGGCGGAACTCATCGCCGCCTGCCTTGCCCGCTGCTGGACAGGGGCTCGGCTGTTGGGC
ACTGACAATTCCGTGGTGTTGTCGGGGAAATCATCGTCCTTTCCTTGGCTGCTCGCCTGTGTTGCCACCT
GGATTCTGCGCGGGACGTCCTTCTGCTACGTCCCTTCGGCCCTCAATCCAGCGGACCTTCCTTCCCGCGG
CCTGCTGCCGGCTCTGCGGCCTCTTCCGCGTCTACGCCTTCGCCCTCAGACGAGTCGGATCTCCCTTTGG
GCCGCCTCCCCGCAGGTACCTTTAAGACCAATGACTTACAAGGCAGCTGTAGATCTTAGCCACTTTTTAA
AAGAAAAGGGGGGACTGGAAGGGCTAATTCACTCCCAAAGAAGTCAAGATCTGCTTTTTGCCTGTACTGG
GTCTCTCTGGTTAGACCAGAGTCTCTCTGGTTAGACCAGATCTGAGCCTGGGAGCTCTCTGGCTAACTAG
GGAACCCACTGCTTAAGCCTCAATAAAGCTTGCCTTGAGTGCTTCAAGTAGTGTGTGCCCGTCTGTTGTG
TGACTCTGGTAACTAGAGATCCCTCAGACCCTTTTAGTCAGTGTGGAAAATCTCTAGCAGTTTAAACCCG
CTGATCAGCCTCGACTGTGCCTTCTAGTTGCCAGCCATCTGTTGTTTGCCCCTCCCCCGTGCCTTCCTTG
ACCCTGGAAGGTGCCACTCCCACTGTCCTTTCCTAATAAAATGAGGAAATTGCATCGCATTGTCTGAGTA
GGTGTCATTCTATTCTGGGGGGTGGGGTGGGGCAGGACAGCAAGGGGGAGGATTGGGAAGTCAATAGCAG
GCATGCTGGGGATGCGGTGGGCTCTATGGGCGGCCGTTAATTAAGCTTTTGTTCCCTTTAGTGAGGGTTA
ATTGCGCGCTTGGCGTAATCATGGTCATAGCTGTTTCCTGTGTGAAATTGTTATCCGCTCACAATTCCAC
ACAACATACGAGCCGGGAGCATAAAGTGTAAAGCCTGGGGTGCCTAATGAGTGAGCTAACTCACATTAAT
TGCGTTGCGCTCACTGCCCGCTTTCCAGTCGGGAAACCTGTCGTGCCAGCTGCATTAATGAATCGGCCAA
CGCGCGGGGAGAGGCGGTTTGCGTATTGGGCGCTCTTCCGCTTCCTCGCTCACTGACTCGCTGCGCTCGG
TCGTTCGGCTGCGGCGAGCGGTATCAGCTCACTCAAAGGCGGTAATACGGTTATCCACAGAATCAGGGGA
TAACGCAGGAAAGAACATGTGAGCAAAAGGCCAGCAAAAGGCCAGGAACCGTAAAAAGGCCGCGTTGCTG
GCGTTTTTCCATAGGCTCCGCCCCCCTGACGAGCATCACAAAAATCGACGCTCAAGTCAGAGGTGGCGAA
ACCCGACAGGACTATAAAGATACCAGGCGTTTCCCCCTGGAAGCTCCCTCGTGCGCTCTCCTGTTCCGAC
CCTGCCGCTTACCGGATACCTGTCCGCCTTTCTCCCTTCGGGAAGCGTGGCGCTTTCTCATAGCTCACGC
TGTAGGTATCTCAGTTCGGTGTAGGTCGTTCGCTCCAAGCTGGGCTGTGTGCACGAACCCCCCGTTCAGC
CCGACCGCTGCGCCTTATCCGGTAACTATCGTCTTGAGTCCAACCCGGTAAGACACGACTTATCGCCACT
GGCAGCAGCCACTGGTAACAGGATTAGCAGAGCGAGGTATGTAGGCGGTGCTACAGAGTTCTTGAAGTGG
TGGCCTAACTACGGCTACACTAGAAGAACAGTATTTGGTATCTGCGCTCTGCTGAAGCCAGTTACCTTCG
GAAAAAGAGTTGGTAGCTCTTGATCCGGCAAACAAACCACCGCTGGTAGCGGTGGTTTTTTTGTTTGCAA
GCAGCAGATTACGCGCAGAAAAAAAGGATCTCAAGAAGATCCTTTGATCTTTTCTACGGGGTCTGACGCT
CAGTGGAACGAAAACTCACGTTAAGGGATTTTGGTCATGAGATTATCAAAAAGGATCTTCACCTAGATCC
TTTTAAATTAAAAATGAAGTTTTAAATCAATCTAAAGTATATATGAGTAAACTTGGTCTGACAGTTACCA
ATGCTTAATCAGTGAGGCACCTATCTCAGCGATCTGTCTATTTCGTTCATCCATAGTTGCCTGACTCCCC
GTCGTGTAGATAACTACGATACGGGAGGGCTTACCATCTGGCCCCAGTGCTGCAATGATACCGCGAGACC
CACGCTCACCGGCTCCAGATTTATCAGCAATAAACCAGCCAGCCGGAAGGGCCGAGCGCAGAAGTGGTCC
TGCAACTTTATCCGCCTCCATCCAGTCTATTAATTGTTGCCGGGAAGCTAGAGTAAGTAGTTCGCCAGTT
AATAGTTTGCGCAACGTTGTTGCCATTGCTACAGGCATCGTGGTGTCACGCTCGTCGTTTGGTATGGCTT
CATTCAGCTCCGGTTCCCAACGATCAAGGCGAGTTACATGATCCCCCATGTTGTGCAAAAAAGCGGTTAG
CTCCTTCGGTCCTCCGATCGTTGTCAGAAGTAAGTTGGCCGCAGTGTTATCACTCATGGTTATGGCAGCA
CTGCATAATTCTCTTACTGTCATGCCATCCGTAAGATGCTTTTCTGTGACTGGTGAGTACTCAACCAAGT
CATTCTGAGAATAGTGTATGCGGCGACCGAGTTGCTCTTGCCCGGCGTCAATACGGGATAATACCGCGCC
ACATAGCAGAACTTTAAAAGTGCTCATCATTGGAAAACGTTCTTCGGGGCGAAAACTCTCAAGGATCTTA
CCGCTGTTGAGATCCAGTTCGATGTAACCCACTCGTGCACCCAACTGATCTTCAGCATCTTTTACTTTCA
CCAGCGTTTCTGGGTGAGCAAAAACAGGAAGGCAAAATGCCGCAAAAAAGGGAATAAGGGCGACACGGAA
ATGTTGAATACTCATACTCTTCCTTTTTCAATATTATTGAAGCATTTATCAGGGTTATTGTCTCATGAGC
GGATACATATTTGAATGTATTTAGAAAAATAAACAAATAGGGGTTCCGCGCACATTTCCCCGAAAAGTGC
CAC
